>Addgene plasmid #15883 | pISH-beta2-microglobulin | depositor partial sequence | sequence record 8420 | Author sequence
TTTCAGTGGCTGCTACTCGGCGCTTCAGTCGCGGTCGCTTCAGTCGTCAGCATGGCTCGCTCGGTGACCC
TGGTCTTTCTGGTGCTTGTCTCACTGACCGGCCTGTATGCT
[297 nt withheld, positions 112-408]
TGATCAAGCATCATGATGCTCTGAAGATTCATTTGAACCTGCTTAATTACAAATCCAGTTTCTAATATGC
TATACAATTTATGCACGCAGAAAGAAATAGCAATGTACACATCACCTTCTTTATATCTTACTTTAAATAT
TTTATGCATGTTTTCAAAAAATTGGAAATATCCTAGATAGCTGAGCAATAAATCTTCAATAAGTATTTTG
ATCAGAATAATAAATATAATTTTAAGAACAATAGTTGATCATATGCCAAACCCTCTGTACTTCTCATTAC
TTGGATGCAGTTACTCATCTTTGGTCTATCACAACATAAGTGACATACTTTCCTTTTGGTAAAGCAAAGA
GGCCTAATTGAAGTCTGTCACTGTGCCCAATGCTTAGCAATTCTCACCCCCAACCCTGTGGCTACTTCTG
CTTT
