>Addgene plasmid #15883 | pISH-beta2-microglobulin | addgene partial sequence | sequence record 22616 | T7 5'-TAATACGACTCACTATAGGG-3'
CGGCCGCGGGAATTCGATTAAAGCAGAAGTAGCCACAGGGTTGGGGGTGAGAATTGCTAAGCATTGGGCA
CAGTGACAGACTTCAATTAGGCCTCTTTGCTTTACCAAAAGGAAAGTATGTCACTTATGTTGTGATAGAC
CAAAGATGAGTAACTGCATCCAAGTAATGAGAAGTACAGAGGGTTTGGCATATGATCAACTATTGTTCTT
AAAATTATATTTATTATTCTGATCAAAATACTTATTGAAGATTTATTGCTCAGCTATCTAGGATATTTCC
AATTTTTTGAAAACATGCATAAAATATTTAAAGTAAGATATAAAGAAGGTGATGTGTACATTGCTATTTC
TTTCTGCGTGCATAAATTGTATAGCATATTAGAAACTGGATTTGTAATTAAGCAGGTTCAAATGAATCTT
CAGAGCATCATGATGCTTGATCA
[297 nt withheld, positions 444-740]
AGCATACAGGCCGGTCAGTGAGACAAGCACCAGAAAGACCAGGGTCACCGAGCGAGCCATGCTGACGACT
GAAGCGACCGCGACTG
