[The description below was written by a language model from this plasmid's Addgene catalogue record.]
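Description:
pISH-beta2-microglobulin is a bacterial cloning plasmid built on the pGEM-T Easy backbone (about 3.0 kb) carrying an 832 bp fragment of the mouse beta2-microglobulin gene (B2m), the light chain that associates with MHC class I and class I-like molecules. It is maintained as a high-copy plasmid in E. coli under ampicillin selection. The record does not include a feature table. pGEM-T Easy is a standard vector in which the cloning site is flanked by opposing SP6 and T7 bacteriophage RNA polymerase promoters, consistent with the SP6 and T7 sequencing primers listed for the two ends of the insert. There is no eukaryotic promoter or expression cassette indicated, so the construct is not intended to express the protein in cells.

As the "pISH" name suggests, the plasmid serves as a template for in vitro transcription of riboprobes for in situ hybridization. According to the depositor's note, linearizing the plasmid with SpeI and transcribing with T7 RNA polymerase yields the antisense probe, which hybridizes to endogenous B2m mRNA in tissue sections. The SP6 promoter on the opposite side could in principle yield the sense strand as a control, though the record does not describe this. The associated study examined coexpression of neural and immune multigene families in mouse vomeronasal sensory neurons, so this probe was presumably used to detect B2m transcripts in that tissue. The record does not state which part of the transcript the fragment covers.
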