Addgene plasmid #15883: pISH-beta2-microglobulin
Depositing lab: Peter Mombaerts. Depositing organization: Rockefeller University. Publication: Combinatorial coexpression of neural and immune multigene families in mouse vomeronasal sensory neurons. Ishii T, Hirota J, Mombaerts P. Curr Biol. 2003 Mar 4. 13(5):394-400. 10.1016/S0960-9822(03)00092-7 PubMed 12620187.
Backbone
  Vector backbone: pGEM-T Easy
  Backbone size w/o insert (bp): 3015
Growth in bacteria
  Bacterial resistance: Ampicillin, 100 μg/mL
  Growth temperature: 37°C
  Growth strain: DH5alpha
  Copy number: High Copy
Gene/Insert
  Gene/Insert name: beta2-microglobulin
  Species: M. musculus (mouse)
  Insert size (bp): 832
  Entrez Gene: B2m (a.k.a. Ly-m11, beta2-m, beta2m)
  Cloning method: Restriction Enzyme
  Sequencing primers: 5′ SP6; 3′ T7
Terms and licenses: Academic/Nonprofit Terms; Industry Terms: Not Available to Industry
Depositor comments: SpeI digestion and T7 RNA polymerase for antisense probe
How to cite: pISH-beta2-microglobulin was a gift from Peter Mombaerts (Addgene plasmid # 15883 ; http://n2t.net/addgene:15883 ; RRID:Addgene_15883)
